Addgene plasmid #238723: NanoBRET Assay Vector, DAP12-NanoLuc
Purpose: Express DAP12-NanoLuc Fusion Protein in Mammalian Cells under a CMV promoter
Depositing lab: Promega Corporation.
Backbone
  Vector backbone: pFC223C NanoLuc(R) CMV-Neo BiBRET-Balanced Vector
  Vector type: Mammalian Expression
  Selectable markers: Neomycin
Growth in bacteria
  Bacterial resistance: Chloramphenicol, 25 μg/mL
  Growth temperature: 37°C
  Growth strain: DH5alpha
  Copy number: High Copy
Gene/Insert
  Gene/Insert name: DAP12
  Species: H. sapiens (human)
  Mutation: None
  Entrez Gene: TYROBP (a.k.a. DAP12, KARAP, PLOSL, PLOSL1)
  Promoter: CMV
  Tag / fusion protein: NanoLuc (R) (C terminal on backbone)
  Cloning method: Other
Terms and licenses: Academic/Nonprofit Terms; Industry Terms
How to cite: NanoBRET Assay Vector, DAP12-NanoLuc was a gift from Promega Corporation (Addgene plasmid # 238723 ; http://n2t.net/addgene:238723 ; RRID:Addgene_238723)
