[The description below was written by a language model from this plasmid's Addgene catalogue record and pLannotate feature annotations shown in this document.]
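Description:
NanoBRET Assay Vector, DAP12-NanoLuc is a mammalian expression plasmid of about 5.9 kb built on the pFC223C NanoLuc CMV-Neo BiBRET-Balanced backbone. It is propagated in E. coli from a high-copy ColE1/pUC-type origin and selected with chloramphenicol, using a cat gene preceded by the synthetic bacterial EM7 promoter. For selection in mammalian cells it carries a neomycin phosphotransferase (neo) gene. In the feature table, neo lies downstream of the human EF-1α core promoter and portions of EF-1α intron A, and it is terminated by a synthetic poly(A) signal.

The payload is the unmutated human TYROBP coding sequence (DAP12, also known as KARAP), which encodes a signalling adaptor protein. It is fused at its C terminus to the human codon-optimised NanoLuc luciferase supplied by the backbone. The catalogue lists CMV as the promoter. The annotation shows a short minimal CMV promoter fragment directly upstream of the fusion ORF and, beside it, a CMV enhancer and a partial CMV promoter on the opposite strand. That layout would fit a shared-enhancer, divergent arrangement, but the record does not explain its design. An SP6 promoter sits between the CMV element and the ORF, which could permit in vitro transcription. The fusion transcript ends in an SV40 polyadenylation signal, and the adjacent large T antigen fragment is part of that SV40 late-region segment.

The plasmid is intended to express DAP12-NanoLuc in mammalian cells as the luminescent energy donor in NanoBRET assays. In these assays, energy transfer to a fluorescently labelled partner or tracer reports proximity or binding. The record does not specify the acceptor partner.
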