Features (pLannotate 1.2.2; 16 found; start..end, strand, type, name):
     17..98      -  polyA_signal   SV40 poly(A) signal: SV40 polyadenylation signal
    121..204     -  CDS            large T antigen (fragment): large T antigen from SV40 (simian virus 40)
    275..787     -  CDS            Nluc: NanoLuc® luciferase human codon-optimized
    809..1147    -  CDS            TYROBP: TYOBP_HUMAN - Also known as DAP12 From Homo sapiens (Human).
   1186..1204    -  promoter       SP6 promoter: promoter for bacteriophage SP6 RNA polymerase
   1230..1252    -  promoter       minimal CMV promoter (fragment): human cytomegalovirus (CMV) immediate early promoter
   1262..1627    +  enhancer       CMV enhancer: human cytomegalovirus immediate early enhancer
   1629..1816    +  promoter       CMV promoter (fragment): human cytomegalovirus (CMV) immediate early promoter
   1835..1882    +  promoter       EM7 promoter: synthetic bacterial promoter&nbsp
   1914..2570    +  CDS            cat: CAT_ECOLX - Experimental evidence at protein level: Swiss-Prot protein existence level 1. This enzyme is an effector of chloramphenicol resistance in bacteria. From Escherichia coli. This protein is used as a marker in many commonly used cloning vectors, such as pACYC184.
   2745..3333    -  rep_origin     ori: high-copy-number ColE1/pMB1/pBR322/pUC origin of replication
   3459..3507    -  polyA_signal   poly(A) signal: synthetic polyadenylation signal
   3534..4325    -  CDS            neo: KKA2_KLEPN - Also known as kan, nptII. Experimental evidence at protein level: Swiss-Prot protein existence level 1. Resistance to kanamycin, neomycin, paromomycin, ribostamycin, butirosin and gentamicin B. From Klebsiella pneumoniae.
   4712..4915    -  intron         EF-1α intron A: truncated intron upstream of the start codon of human EF-1α
   5541..5650    -  intron         EF-1α intron A (fragment): intron upstream of the start codon of human EF-1α
   5651..5862    -  promoter       EF-1α core promoter: core promoter for human elongation factor EF-1α
>Addgene plasmid #238723 | NanoBRET Assay Vector, DAP12-NanoLuc | addgene full sequence | sequence record 481955 | Addgene NGS Result
AAGACGCGTGACGTCGGCAGTGAAAAAAATGCTTTATTTGTGAAATTTGTGATGCTATTGCTTTATTTGT
AACCATTATAAGCTGCAATAAACAAGTTAACAACAACAATTGCATTCATTTTATGTTTCAGGTTCAGGGG
GAGGTGTGGGAGGTTTTTTAAAGCAAGTAAAACCTCTACAAATGTGGTATGGCTGATTATGATCCGCGGC
CGCAATACGTCGACGTTATCAGCTGACTTCGTACGAGAGCCTAGGTGTTTCTAGAGTCGCGGCCTTACGC
CAGAATGCGTTCGCACAGCCGCCAGCCGGTCACTCCGTTGATGGTTACTCGGAACAGCAGGGAGCCGTCG
GGGTTGATCAGGCGCTCGTCGATAATTTTGTTGCCGTTCCACAGGGTCCCTGTTACAGTGATCTTTTTGC
CGTCGAACACGGCGATGCCTTCATACGGCCGTCCGAAATAGTCGATCATGTTCGGCGTAACCCCGTCGAT
TACCAGTGTGCCATAGTGCAGGATCACCTTAAAGTGATGATCATCCACAGGGTACACCACCTTAAAAATT
TTTTCGATCTGGCCCATTTGGTCGCCGCTCAGACCTTCATACGGGATGATGACATGGATGTCGATCTTCA
GCCCATTTTCACCGCTCAGGACAATCCTTTGGATCGGAGTTACGGACACCCCGAGATTCTGAAACAAACT
GGACACACCTCCCTGTTCAAGGACTTGGTCCAGGTTGTAGCCGGCTGTCTGTCGCCAGTCCCCAACGAAA
TCTTCGAGTGTGAAGACGCCGCTCGAGCCGAGAGAAACTTTGTAATACGGCCTCTGTGTGTTGAGGTCGC
TGTAGACATCCGACCTCTGACCCTGGAGCTCCTGATAAGGCGACTCGGTCTCAGTGATACGCTGTTTCCG
GGTCGCTGCCTCCGCAGCCCCTCGCCCCCGAGGGACCAGCCGGCCCAGGAAGTACACGGCCAGGGCAATG
AGCACTGTCAGCACCAGGTCTCCCATCACGATCCCTGCCAGCACGCCCGGGCTCACCGTAGAGCAACTGC
AATCGCTCTGGGCCTGGGCCTGGACAGGACGGAGACCACTTACAGCCAGCAGGAGAGGCAGGAGCAGGAG
CCTGCTGCAGGGTTCAAGTCCCCCCATGGCGATCGCTAGCTGCAAAAAGAACAAGTAGCTTGTATTCTAT
AGTGTCACCTAAATGGGCGATCTGACGGTTCACTAAACCAGCTCTGCTTATATAGGCCTCCCTGGCGCGC
CACTAGTTATTAATAGTAATCAATTACGGGGTCATTAGTTCATAGCCCATATATGGAGTTCCGCGTTACA
TAACTTACGGTAAATGGCCCGCCTGGCTGACCGCCCAACGACCCCCGCCCATTGACGTCAATAATGACGT
ATGTTCCCATAGTAACGCCAATAGGGACTTTCCATTGACGTCAATGGGTGGAGTATTTACGGTAAACTGC
CCACTTGGCAGTACATCAAGTGTATCATATGCCAAGTCCGCCCCCTATTGACGTCAATGACGGTAAATGG
CCCGCCTGGCATTATGCCCAGTACATGACCTTACGGGACTTTCCTACTTGGCAGTACATCTACGTATTAG
TCATCGCTATTACCATGGTGATGCGGTTTTGGCAGTACACCAATGGGCGTGGATAGCGGTTTGACTCACG
GGGATTTCCAAGTCTCCACCCCATTGACGTCAATGGGAGTTTGTTTTGGCACCAAAATCAACGGGACTTT
CCAAAATGTCGTAATAACCCCGCCCCGTTGACGCAAATGGGCGGTAGGCGTGTACGGTGGGAGGTCAAAT
CGAATTCTAATACTGTTGACAATTAATCATCGGCATAGTATATCGGCATAGTATAATACGACAAGGTGAG
GAACTAAACCCAGGAGGCAGATCATGGAGAAAAAAATCACTGGATATACCACCGTTGATATATCCCAATG
GCATCGTAAAGAACATTTTGAGGCATTTCAGTCAGTTGCTCAATGTACCTATAACCAGACCGTTCAGCTG
GATATTACGGCCTTTTTAAAGACCGTAAAGAAAAATAAGCACAAGTTTTATCCGGCCTTTATTCACATTC
TTGCCCGCCTGATGAATGCTCATCCGGAATTCCGTATGGCAATGAAAGACGGTGAGCTGGTGATATGGGA
TAGTGTTCACCCTTGTTACACCGTTTTCCATGAGCAAACTGAAACGTTTTCATCGCTCTGGAGTGAATAC
CACGACGATTTCCGGCAGTTTCTACACATATATTCGCAAGATGTGGCGTGTTACGGTGAAAACCTGGCCT
ATTTCCCTAAAGGGTTTATTGAGAATATGTTTTTCGTCTCAGCCAATCCCTGGGTGAGTTTCACCAGTTT
TGATTTAAACGTGGCCAATATGGACAACTTCTTCGCCCCCGTTTTCACTATGGGCAAATATTATACGCAA
GGCGACAAGGTGCTGATGCCGCTGGCGATTCAGGTTCATCATGCCGTCTGTGATGGCTTCCATGTCGGCA
GAATGCTTAATGAATTACAACAGTACTGCGATGAGTGGCAGGGCGGGGCGTAAGCGGGACTCTGGGGTTC
GAAATGACCGACCAAGCGACGCCCAACCGGTATCAGCTCACTCAAAGGCGGTAATACGGTTATCCACAGA
ATCAGGGGATAACGCAGGAAAGAACATGTGAGCAAAAGGCCAGCAAAAGGCCAGGAACCGTAAAAAGGCC
GCGTTGCTGGCGTTTTTCCATAGGCTCCGCCCCCCTGACGAGCATCACAAAAATCGACGCTCAAGTCAGA
GGTGGCGAAACCCGACAGGACTATAAAGATACCAGGCGTTTCCCCCTGGAAGCTCCCTCGTGCGCTCTCC
TGTTCCGACCCTGCCGCTTACCGGATACCTGTCCGCCTTTCTCCCTTCGGGAAGCGTGGCGCTTTCTCAT
AGCTCACGCTGTAGGTATCTCAGTTCGGTGTAGGTCGTTCGCTCCAAGCTGGGCTGTGTGCACGAACCCC
CCGTTCAGCCCGACCGCTGCGCCTTATCCGGTAACTATCGTCTTGAGTCCAACCCGGTAAGACACGACTT
ATCGCCACTGGCAGCAGCCACTGGTAACAGGATTAGCAGAGCGAGGTATGTAGGCGGTGCTACAGAGTTC
TTGAAGTGGTGGCCTAACTACGGCTACACTAGAAGGACAGTATTTGGTATCTGCGCTCTGCTGAAGCCAG
TTACCTTCGGAAAAAGAGTTGGTAGCTCTTGATCCGGCAAACAAACCACCGCTGGTAGCGGTGGTTTTTT
TGTTTGCAAGCAGCAGATTACGCGCAGAAAAAAAGGATTTCAAGAAGATCCTTTGATCTTTTCTACGGGG
TCTGACGCTCAGTGGAACGAAAACTCACGTTAAGGGATTTTGGTCATGAGATTATCAAAAAGGATCTTCA
CCTAGATCCTTTTATAGTCCGGAATCGTCACACAAAAAACCAACACACAGATGTAATGAAAATAAAGATA
TTTTATTGCGGCCATCGTGATGGCTAGAGTTCAGAAGAACTCGTCAAGAAGGCGATAGAAGGCGATGCGC
TGCGAATCGGGAGCGGCGATACCGTAAAGCACGAGGAAGCGGTCAGCCCATTCGCCGCCAAGCTCTTCAG
CAATATCACGGGTAGCCAACGCTATGTCCTGATAGCGGTCCGCCACACCCAGCCGGCCACAGTCGATGAA
TCCAGAAAAGCGGCCATTTTCCACCATGATATTCGGCAAGCAGGCATCGCCGTGGGTCACGACGAGATCC
TCGCCGTCGGGCATGCGCGCCTTGAGCCTGGCGAACAGTTCGGCTGGCGCGAGCCCCTGATGCTCTTCGT
CCAGATCATCCTGATCGACAAGACCGGCTTCCATCCGAGTACGTGCTCGCTCGATGCGATGTTTCGCTTG
GTGGTCGAATGGGCAGGTAGCCGGATCAAGCGTATGCAGCCGCCGCATTGCATCAGCCATGATGGATACT
TTCTCGGCAGGAGCAAGGTGAGATGACAGGAGATCCTGCCCCGGCACTTCGCCCAATAGCAGCCAGTCCC
TTCCCGCTTCAGTGACAACGTCGAGCACAGCTGCGCAAGGAACGCCCGTCGTGGCCAGCCACGATAGCCG
CGCTGCCTCGTCCTGCAGTTCATTCAGGGCACCGGACAGGTCGGTCTTGACAAAAAGAACCGGGCGCCCC
TGCGCTGACAGCCGGAACACGGCGGCATCAGAGCAGCCGATTGTCTGTTGTGCCCAGTCATAGCCGAATA
GCCTCTCCACCCAAGCGGCCGGAGAACCTGCGTGCAATCCATCTTGTTCAATCATGGTGGCATCGATTCC
CGGTCAACATCCAGTACACCTCCGGCACACCGGCTTCCCCAAGGGCGCCACGCTCTCCCACCACAACATC
CTCAACAACGGCTACTGGGTGGGCCGCACGGTCGGCTACACGGAGCAGGACCGGGTGTGTCTGCCGGTGC
CCTTCTACCACTGCTTCGGCATGGTCATGGGCAACTTGGGCGCCACCTCCCACGCCGCCTGCATCGTCAT
CCCGGCCCCGTCCTTCGAGCCGGCGGCGACGCTGGAGGCGGTGCAGCGGGAGAGGTGCACGTCCCTGTAC
GGCGTCCCCACGAAGCCGAATTCCACCACACTGGACTAGATGCATGCTCGACAGTGTGATGGATATCTGC
AGAATTCGGCTTTCACGACACCTGAAATGGAAGAAAAAAACTTTGAACCACTGTCTGAGGCTTGAGAATG
AACCAAGATCCAAACTCAAAAAGGGCAAATTCCAAGGAGAATTACATCAAGTGCCAAGCTGGCCTAACTT
CAGTCTCCACCCACTCAGTGTGGGGAAACTCCATCGCATAAAACCCCTCCCCCCAACCTAAAGACGACGT
ACTCCAAAAGCTCGAGAACTAATCGAGGTGCCTGGACGGCGCCCGGTACTCCGTGGAGTCACATGAAGCG
ACGGCTGAGGACGGAAAGGCCCTTTTCCTTTGTGTGGGTGACTCACCCGCCCGCTCTCCCGAGCGCCGCG
TCCTCCATTTTGAGCTGCCTGCAGCAGGGCCGGGAAGCGGCCATCTTTCCGCTCACGCAACTGGTGCCGA
CCGGGCCAGCCTTGCCGCCCAGGGCGGGGCGATACACGGCGGCGCGAGGCCAGGCACCAGAGCAGGCCGG
CCAGCTTGAGACTACCCCCGTCCGATTCTCGGTGGCCGCGCTCGCAGGCCCCGCCTCGCCGAACATGTGC
GCTGGGACGCACGGGCCCCGTCGCCGCCCGCGGCCCCAAAAACCGAAATACCAGTGTGCAGATCTTGGCC
CGCATTTACAAGACTATCTTGCCAGAAAAAAAGCGTCGCAGCAGGTCATCAAAAATTTTAAATGGCTAGA
GACTTATCGAAAGCAGCGAGACAGGCGCGAAGGTGCCACCAGATTCGCACGCGGCGGCCCCAGCGCCCAG
GCCAGGCCTCAACTCAAGCACGAGGCGAAGGGGCTCCTTAAGCGCAAGGCCTCGAACTCTCCCACCCACT
TCCAACCCGAAGCTCGGGATCAAGAATCACGTACTGCAGCCAGGTGGAAGTAATTCAAGGCACGCAAGGG
CCATAACCCGTAAAGAGGCCAGGCCCGCGGGAACCACACACGGCACTTACCTGTGTTCTGGCGGCAAACC
CGTTGCGAAAAAGAACGTTCACGGCGACTACTGCACTTATATACGGTTCTCCCCCACCCTCGGGAAAAAG
GCGGAGCCAGTACACGACATCACTTTCCCAGTTTACCCCGCGCCACCTTCTCTAGGCACCGGTTCAATTG
CCGACCCCTCCCCCCAACTTCTCGGGGACTGTGGGCGATGTGCGCTCTGCCCACTGACGGGCACCGGAGC
C
